Addgene plasmid #11200: hHpr1-GST
Depositing lab: Robin Reed. Depositing organization: Harvard Medical School. Publication: Recruitment of the human TREX complex to mRNA during splicing. Masuda S, Das R, Cheng H, Hurt E, Dorman N, Reed R. Genes Dev. 2005 Jul 1. 19(13):1512-7. 10.1101/gad.1302205 PubMed 15998806.
Backbone
  Vector backbone: pGEX
  Backbone manufacturer: Amersham
  Vector type: Bacterial Expression
Growth in bacteria
  Bacterial resistance: Ampicillin, 100 μg/mL
  Growth temperature: 37°C
  Growth strain: DH5alpha
  Copy number: High Copy
Gene/Insert
  Gene/Insert name: Hpr1
  Species: H. sapiens (human)
  Insert size (bp): 2130
  GenBank ID: BC010381
  Entrez Gene: THOC1 (a.k.a. HPR1, P84, P84N5)
  Tag / fusion protein: GST (N terminal on backbone)
  Cloning method: Restriction Enzyme
  Sequencing primers: 5′ pGEX 5'
Terms and licenses: Academic/Nonprofit Terms; Industry Terms: Not Available to Industry
Depositor comments: Reed lab clone #782.
How to cite: hHpr1-GST was a gift from Robin Reed (Addgene plasmid # 11200 ; http://n2t.net/addgene:11200 ; RRID:Addgene_11200)
