[The description below was written by a language model from this plasmid's Addgene catalogue record.]
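Description:
hHpr1-GST is a bacterial expression plasmid built on a pGEX backbone, designed to produce human Hpr1 as a glutathione S-transferase fusion protein in E. coli. The insert is an approximately 2.1 kb human cDNA for Hpr1, the product of the THOC1 gene (also known as P84 or P84N5). It was placed by restriction enzyme cloning downstream of the vector-encoded GST, so the tag sits at the N terminus of the fusion despite the order suggested by the plasmid name. The plasmid is maintained at high copy number in standard cloning strains and is selected with ampicillin.

The record gives no feature table and does not state which pGEX variant was used. The promoter, any protease cleavage site between GST and the insert, and the cloning sites are therefore not documented. pGEX vectors as a family generally drive expression from an IPTG-inducible tac promoter and carry a lacI repressor gene, but this should be checked for this particular clone.

The GST moiety allows the fusion to be captured on glutathione resin. This makes the construct suitable for purifying recombinant Hpr1 and for GST pull-down assays that probe its binding partners. Hpr1 is a subunit of the THO complex, which forms part of the TREX (transcription/export) complex. The plasmid is associated with work on how human TREX is recruited to mRNA during splicing, so it likely served to generate recombinant protein for interaction or other biochemical studies in that setting, although the record does not spell out the specific experiments.
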