>Addgene plasmid #11200 | hHpr1-GST | addgene partial sequence | sequence record 18123 | 11200 with pGEX-5
NGGANCTGGTTCCGCGTGGATCCCCGGAATTCCCGGGAATTCGGCCATTACGGCCGGGGCAGTGGCGGGC
ACGCGCAGCCGAGAAGATGTCTCCGACGCCGCCGCTCTTCAGTTTGCCCGAAGCGCGGACGCGGTTTACG
AAGTCTACCAGAGAGGCCTTGAACAACAAAAACATCAAGCCATTGTTAAGTACCTTCAGCCAGGTACCTG
GCAGTGAAAATGAAAAAAAATGTACCCTTGACCAAGCTTTCAGAGGTATTCTAGAAGAAGAAATTATAAA
TCATTCATCATGTGAAAACGTTTTAGCTATTATTTCTCTTGCTATTGGGGGAGTAACTGAAGGTATTTGT
ACCGCATCTACACCTTTTGTATTGTTGGGAGATGTTTTGGATTGTCTTCCTTTGGATCAGTGTGACACAA
TATTCACTTTTGTGGAAAAAAATGTTGCTACTTGGAAATCAAATACATTCTATTCTGCTGGGAAAAATTA
CTTACTACGTATGTGCAATGATCTCCTAAGAAGATTGTCTAAATCCCAGAATACAGTCTTCTGTGGACGG
ATTCAGCTCTTTTTGGCCAGGCTTTTCCCTCTGTCTGAGAAATCANGNCTTAACTTG
